>Addgene plasmid #185018 | pLKO.1-Tet-Puro-shMMETn_1 | addgene full sequence | sequence record 364596 | Addgene NGS Result
GACCTACACCGAACTGAGATACCTACAGCGTGAGCTATGAGAAAGCGCCACGCTTCCCGAAGGGAGAAAG
GCGGACAGGTATCCGGTAAGCGGCAGGGTCGGAACAGGAGAGCGCACGAGGGAGCTTCCAGGGGGAAACG
CCTGGTATCTTTATAGTCCTGTCGGGTTTCGCCACCTCTGACTTGAGCGTCGATTTTTGTGATGCTCGTC
AGGGGGGCGGAGCCTATGGAAAAACGCCAGCAACGCGGCCTTTTTACGGTTCCTGGCCTTTTGCTGGCCT
TTTGCTCACATGTTCTTTCCTGCGTTATCCCCTGATTCTGTGGATAACCGTATTACCGCCTTTGAGTGAG
CTGATACCGCTCGCCGCAGCCGAACGACCGAGCGCAGCGAGTCAGTGAGCGAGGAAGCGGAAGAGCGCCC
AATACGCAAACCGCCTCTCCCCGCGCGTTGGCCGATTCATTAATGCAGCTGGCACGACAGGTTTCCCGAC
TGGAAAGCGGGCAGTGAGCGCAACGCAATTAATGTGAGTTAGCTCACTCATTAGGCACCCCAGGCTTTAC
ACTTTATGCTTCCGGCTCGTATGTTGTGTGGAATTGTGAGCGGATAACAATTTCACACAGGAAACAGCTA
TGACCATGATTACGCCAAGCGCGCAATTAACCCTCACTAAAGGGAACAAAAGCTGGAGCTGCAAGCTTAA
TGTAGTCTTATGCAATACTCTTGTAGTCTTGCAACATGGTAACGATGAGTTAGCAACATGCCTTACAAGG
AGAGAAAAAGCACCGTGCATGCCGATTGGTGGAAGTAAGGTGGTACGATCGTGCCTTATTAGGAAGGCAA
CAGACGGGTCTGACATGGATTGGACGAACCACTGAATTGCCGCATTGCAGAGATATTGTATTTAAGTGCC
TAGCTCGATACATAAACGGGTCTCTCTGGTTAGACCAGATCTGAGCCTGGGAGCTCTCTGGCTAACTAGG
GAACCCACTGCTTAAGCCTCAATAAAGCTTGCCTTGAGTGCTTCAAGTAGTGTGTGCCCGTCTGTTGTGT
GACTCTGGTAACTAGAGATCCCTCAGACCCTTTTAGTCAGTGTGGAAAATCTCTAGCAGTGGCGCCCGAA
CAGGGACTTGAAAGCGAAAGGGAAACCAGAGGAGCTCTCTCGACGCAGGACTCGGCTTGCTGAAGCGCGC
ACGGCAAGAGGCGAGGGGCGGCGACTGGTGAGTACGCCAAAAATTTTGACTAGCGGAGGCTAGAAGGAGA
GAGATGGGTGCGAGAGCGTCAGTATTAAGCGGGGGAGAATTAGATCGCGATGGGAAAAAATTCGGTTAAG
GCCAGGGGGAAAGAAAAAATATAAATTAAAACATATAGTATGGGCAAGCAGGGAGCTAGAACGATTCGCA
GTTAATCCTGGCCTGTTAGAAACATCAGAAGGCTGTAGACAAATACTGGGACAGCTACAACCATCCCTTC
AGACAGGATCAGAAGAACTTAGATCATTATATAATACAGTAGCAACCCTCTATTGTGTGCATCAAAGGAT
AGAGATAAAAGACACCAAGGAAGCTTTAGACAAGATAGAGGAAGAGCAAAACAAAAGTAAGACCACCGCA
CAGCAAGCGGCCGCTGATCTTCAGACCTGGAGGAGGAGATATGAGGGACAATTGGAGAAGTGAATTATAT
AAATATAAAGTAGTAAAAATTGAACCATTAGGAGTAGCACCCACCAAGGCAAAGAGAAGAGTGGTGCAGA
GAGAAAAAAGAGCAGTGGGAATAGGAGCTTTGTTCCTTGGGTTCTTGGGAGCAGCAGGAAGCACTATGGG
CGCAGCGTCAATGACGCTGACGGTACAGGCCAGACAATTATTGTCTGGTATAGTGCAGCAGCAGAACAAT
TTGCTGAGGGCTATTGAGGCGCAACAGCATCTGTTGCAACTCACAGTCTGGGGCATCAAGCAGCTCCAGG
CAAGAATCCTGGCTGTGGAAAGATACCTAAAGGATCAACAGCTCCTGGGGATTTGGGGTTGCTCTGGAAA
ACTCATTTGCACCACTGCTGTGCCTTGGAATGCTAGTTGGAGTAATAAATCTCTGGAACAGATTTGGAAT
CACACGACCTGGATGGAGTGGGACAGAGAAATTAACAATTACACAAGCTTAATACACTCCTTAATTGAAG
AATCGCAAAACCAGCAAGAAAAGAATGAACAAGAATTATTGGAATTAGATAAATGGGCAAGTTTGTGGAA
TTGGTTTAACATAACAAATTGGCTGTGGTATATAAAATTATTCATAATGATAGTAGGAGGCTTGGTAGGT
TTAAGAATAGTTTTTGCTGTACTTTCTATAGTGAATAGAGTTAGGCAGGGATATTCACCATTATCGTTTC
AGACCCACCTCCCAACCCCGAGGGGACCCGACAGGCCCGAAGGAATAGAAGAAGAAGGTGGAGAGAGAGA
CAGAGACAGATCCATTCGATTAGTGAACGGATCTCGACGGTATCGATCACGAGACTAGCCTCGAGCGGCC
GCCCCCTTCACCGAGGGCCTATTTCCCATGATTCCTTCATATTTGCATATACGATACAAGGCTGTTAGAG
AGATAATTGGAATTAATTTGACTGTAAACACAAAGATATTAGTACAAAATACGTGACGTAGAAAGTAATA
ATTTCTTGGGTAGTTTGCAGTTTTAAAATTATGTTTTAAAATGGACTATCATATGCTTACCGTAACTTGA
AAGTATTTCGATTTCTTGGCTTTATATATCTTGTGGAAAGGACGAAACACCGGTACAGATGGTTAGTGTT
AAATCTCGAGATTTAACACTAACCATCTGTATTTTTGAATTCTCGACCTCGAGACAAATGGCAGTATTCA
TCCACAATTTTAAAAGAAAAGGGGGGATTGGGGGGTACAGTGCAGGGGAAAGAATAGTAGACATAATAGC
AACAGACATACAAACTAAAGAATTACAAAAACAAATTACAAAAATTCAAAATTTTCGGGTTTATTACAGG
GACAGCAGAGATCCACTTTGGCCGCGGCTCGAGGGGGTTGGGGTTGCGCCTTTTCCAAGGCAGCCCTGGG
TTTGCGCAGGGACGCGGCTGCTCTGGGCGTGGTTCCGGGAAACGCAGCGGCGCCGACCCTGGGTCTCGCA
CATTCTTCACGTCCGTTCGCAGCGTCACCCGGATCTTCGCCGCTACCCTTGTGGGCCCCCCGGCGACGCT
TCCTGCTCCGCCCCTAAGTCGGGAAGGTTCCTTGCGGTTCGCGGCGTGCCGGACGTGACAAACGGAAGCC
GCACGTCTCACTAGTACCCTCGCAGACGGACAGCGCCAGGGAGCAATGGCAGCGCGCCGACCGCGATGGG
CTGTGGCCAATAGCGGCTGCTCAGCAGGGCGCGCCGAGAGCAGCGGCCGGGAAGGGGCGGTGCGGGAGGC
GGGGTGTGGGGCGGTAGTGTGGGCCCTGTTCCTGCCCGCGCGGTGTTCCGCATTCTGCAAGCCTCCGGAG
CGCACGTCGGCAGTCGGCTCCCTCGTTGACCGAATCACCGACCTCTCTCCCCAGGGGGATCCACCGGAGC
TTACCATGACCGAGTACAAGCCCACGGTGCGCCTCGCCACCCGCGACGACGTCCCCAGGGCCGTACGCAC
CCTCGCCGCCGCGTTCGCCGACTACCCCGCCACGCGCCACACCGTCGATCCGGACCGCCACATCGAGCGG
GTCACCGAGCTGCAAGAACTCTTCCTCACGCGCGTCGGGCTCGACATCGGCAAGGTGTGGGTCGCGGACG
ACGGCGCCGCGGTGGCGGTCTGGACCACGCCGGAGAGCGTCGAAGCGGGGGCGGTGTTCGCCGAGATCGG
CCCGCGCATGGCCGAGTTGAGCGGTTCCCGGCTGGCCGCGCAGCAACAGATGGAAGGCCTCCTGGCGCCG
CACCGGCCCAAGGAGCCCGCGTGGTTCCTGGCCACCGTCGGCGTCTCGCCCGACCACCAGGGCAAGGGTC
TGGGCAGCGCCGTCGTGCTCCCCGGAGTGGAGGCGGCCGAGCGCGCCGGGGTGCCCGCCTTCCTGGAGAC
CTCCGCGCCCCGCAACCTCCCCTTCTACGAGCGGCTCGGCTTCACCGTCACCGCCGACGTCGAGGTGCCC
GAAGGACCGCGCACCTGGTGCATGACCCGCAAGCCCGGTGCCTGACGCCCGCCCCACGACCCGCAGCGCC
CGACCGAAAGGAGCGCACGACCCCATGCATCGGTACCTTTAAGACCAATGACTTACAAGGCAGCTGTAGA
TCTTAGCCACTTTTTAAAAGAAAAGGGGGGACTGGAAGGGCTAATTCACTCCCAACGAAGACAAGATCTG
CTTTTTGCTTGTACTGGGTCTCTCTGGTTAGACCAGATCTGAGCCTGGGAGCTCTCTGGCTAACTAGGGA
ACCCACTGCTTAAGCCTCAATAAAGCTTGCCTTGAGTGCTTCAAGTAGTGTGTGCCCGTCTGTTGTGTGA
CTCTGGTAACTAGAGATCCCTCAGACCCTTTTAGTCAGTGTGGAAAATCTCTAGCAGTAGTAGTTCATGT
CATCTTATTATTCAGTATTTATAACTTGCAAAGAAATGAATATCAGAGAGTGAGAGGAACTTGTTTATTG
CAGCTTATAATGGTTACAAATAAAGCAATAGCATCACAAATTTCACAAATAAAGCATTTTTTTCACTGCA
TTCTAGTTGTGGTTTGTCCAAACTCATCAATGTATCTTATCATGTCTGGCTCTAGCTATCCCGCCCCTAA
CTCCGCCCATCCCGCCCCTAACTCCGCCCAGTTCCGCCCATTCTCCGCCCCATGGCTGACTAATTTTTTT
TATTTATGCAGAGGCCGAGGCCGCCTCGGCCTCTGAGCTATTCCAGAAGTAGTGAGGAGGCTTTTTTGGA
GGCCTAGGGACGTACCCAATTCGCCCTATAGTGAGTCGTATTACGCGCGCTCACTGGCCGTCGTTTTACA
ACGTCGTGACTGGGAAAACCCTGGCGTTACCCAACTTAATCGCCTTGCAGCACATCCCCCTTTCGCCAGC
TGGCGTAATAGCGAAGAGGCCCGCACCGATCGCCCTTCCCAACAGTTGCGCAGCCTGAATGGCGAATGGG
[124 nt withheld, positions 5111-5234]
C
[91 nt withheld, positions 5236-5326]
A
[49 nt withheld, positions 5328-5376]
CCTTTGACGTTGGAGTCCACGTTCTTT
[37 nt withheld, positions 5404-5440]
ACCCTATCTCGGTCTATTCTTTTGATTTATAAGGGATTTTGCCGATTTCGGCCTATTGGTTAAAAAATGA
GCTGATTTAACAAAAATTTAACGCGAATTTTAACAAAATATTAACGCTTACAATTTAGGTGGCACTTTTC
GGGGAAATGTGCGCGGAACCCCTATTTGTTTATTTTTCTAAATACATTCAAATATGTATCCGCTCATGAG
ACAATAACCCTGATAAATGCTTCAATAATATTGAAAAAGGAAGAGTATGAGTATTCAACATTTCCGTGTC
GCCCTTATTCCCTTTTTTGCGGCATTTTGCCTTCCTGTTTTTGCTCACCCAGAAACGCTGGTGAAAGTAA
AAGATGCTGAAGATCAGTTGGGTGCACGAGTGGGTTACATCGAACTGGATCTCAACAGCGGTAAGATCCT
TGAGAGTTTTCGCCCCGAAGAACGTTTTCCAATGATGAGCACTTTTAAAGTTCTGCTATGTGGCGCGGTA
TTATCCCGTATTGACGCCGGGCAAGAGCAACTCGGTCGCCGCATACACTATTCTCAGAATGACTTGGTTG
AGTACTCACCAGTCACAGAAAAGCATCTTACGGATGGCATGACAGTAAGAGAATTATGCAGTGCTGCCAT
AACCATGAGTGATAACACTGCGGCCAACTTACTTCTGACAACGATCGGAGGACCGAAGGAGCTAACCGCT
TTTTTGCACAACATGGGGGATCATGTAACTCGCCTTGATCGTTGGGAACCGGAGCTGAATGAAGCCATAC
CAAACGACGAGCGTGACACCACGATGCCTGTAGCAATGGCAACAACGTTGCGCAAACTATTAACTGGCGA
ACTACTTACTCTAGCTTCCCGGCAACAATTAATAGACTGGATGGAGGCGGATAAAGTTGCAGGACCACTT
CTGCGCTCGGCCCTTCCGGCTGGCTGGTTTATTGCTGATAAATCTGGAGCCGGTGAGCGTGGGTCTCGCG
GTATCATTGCAGCACTGGGGCCAGATGGTAAGCCCTCCCGTATCGTAGTTATCTACACGACGGGGAGTCA
GGCAACTATGGATGAACGAAATAGACAGATCGCTGAGATAGGTGCCTCACTGATTAAGCATTGGTAACTG
TCAGACCAAGTTTACTCATATATACTTTAGATTGATTTAAAACTTCATTTTTAATTTAAAAGGATCTAGG
TGAAGATCCTTTTTGATAATCTCATGACCAAAATCCCTTAACGTGAGTTTTCGTTCCACTGAGCGTCAGA
CCCCGTAGAAAAGATCAAAGGATCTTCTTGAGATCCTTTTTTTCTGCGCGTAATCTGCTGCTTGCAAACA
AAAAAACCACCGCTACCAGCGGTGGTTTGTTTGCCGGATCAAGAGCTACCAACTCTTTTTCCGAAGGTAA
CTGGCTTCAGCAGAGCGCAGATACCAAATACTGTTCTTCTAGTGTAGCCGTAGTTAGGCCACCACTTCAA
GAACTCTGTAGCACCGCCTACATACCTCGCTCTGCTAATCCTGTTACCAGTGGCTGCTGCCAGTGGCGAT
AAGTCGTGTCTTACCGGGTTGGACTCAAGACGATAGTTACCGGATAAGGCGCAGCGGTCGGGCTGAACGG
GGGGTTCGTGCACACAGCCCAGCTTGGAGCGAAC
Features (pLannotate 1.2.2; 25 found; start..end, strand, type, name):
    415..507     +  CDS            lacI (fragment): lac repressor; lacI; The lac repressor binds to the lac operator to inhibit transcription in E. coli. This inhibition can be relieved by adding lactose or isopropyl-β-D-thiogalactopyranoside (IPTG).
    520..541     +  protein_bind   CAP binding site: CAP binding activates transcription in the presence of cAMP. E. coli catabolite activator protein
    556..586     +  promoter       lac promoter: promoter for the E. coli lac operon
    594..610     +  protein_bind   lac operator: The lac repressor binds to the lac operator to inhibit transcription in E. coli. This inhibition can be relieved by adding lactose or isopropyl-β-D-thiogalactopyranoside (IPTG). lac repressor encoded by lacI
    655..673     +  promoter       T3 promoter: promoter for bacteriophage T3 RNA polymerase
    701..927     +  promoter       RSV promoter: Rous sarcoma virus enhancer/promoter
    928..1108    +  LTR            5' LTR (truncated): truncated 5' long terminal repeat (LTR) from HIV-1
   1155..1280    +  misc_feature   HIV-1 Ψ: packaging signal of human immunodeficiency virus type 1
   1264..1627    +  CDS            HIV-1 gag (fragment): gag protein from human immunodeficiency virus 1; gag
   1773..2006    +  misc_feature   RRE: The Rev response element (RRE) of HIV-1 allows for Rev-dependent mRNA export from the nucleus to the cytoplasm.
   2383..2483    +  CDS            Rev (fragment): human immunodeficiency virus 1 (HIV-1) Rev protein; rev; enhances nuclear export of unspliced and incompletely spliced viral mRNAs
   2533..2773    +  promoter       U6 promoter: RNA polymerase III promoter for human U6 snRNA
   2878..2995    +  misc_feature   cPPT/CTS: central polypurine tract and central termination sequence of HIV-1
   3044..3554    +  promoter       hPGK promoter: human phosphoglycerate kinase 1 promoter
   3576..4175    +  CDS            PuroR: puromycin N-acetyltransferase; pac from Streptomyces alboniger; confers resistance to puromycin
   4218..4301    +  CDS            nef (fragment): NEF_HV1Z2 - Experimental evidence at protein level: Swiss-Prot protein existence level 1. Extracellular Nef protein targets CD4(+) T-lymphocytes for apoptosis by interacting with CXCR4 surface receptors. From Human immunodeficiency virus type 1 group M subtype D (isolate Z2/CDC-Z34) (HIV-1).
   4303..4536    +  LTR            3' LTR (ΔU3): self-inactivating 3' long terminal repeat (LTR) from HIV-1
   4608..4729    +  polyA_signal   SV40 poly(A) signal: SV40 polyadenylation signal
   4769..4904    +  rep_origin     SV40 ori: SV40 origin of replication
   4925..4943    -  promoter       T7 promoter: promoter for bacteriophage T7 RNA polymerase
   4951..5106    +  CDS            lacZα (fragment): LacZα fragment of β-galactosidase; lacZ fragment
   5111..5539    +  rep_origin     f1 ori (sequence partly withheld): f1 bacteriophage origin of replication; arrow indicates direction of (+) strand synthesis
   5592..5696    +  promoter       AmpR promoter: bla
   5697..6557    +  CDS            AmpR: β-lactamase; bla; confers resistance to ampicillin, carbenicillin, and related antibiotics
   6728..232     +  rep_origin     ori (across the origin): high-copy-number ColE1/pMB1/pBR322/pUC origin of replication
