[The description below was written by a language model from this plasmid's Addgene catalogue record and pLannotate feature annotations shown in this document.]
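Description:
pLKO.1-Tet-Puro-shMMETn_1 is a lentiviral shRNA vector built on the pLKO.1 Tet Puro backbone and designed to knock down transcripts of the mouse endogenous retrovirus family MMETn (insert recorded as ERV_MMETn, M. musculus). In bacteria it is a high-copy plasmid carrying a ColE1/pUC-type origin and a β-lactamase (AmpR) cassette for ampicillin selection. An f1 origin, an SV40 origin and remnants of lac/lacZα, T3 and T7 sequences are backbone carry-overs.

The viral portion has the layout of a third-generation, self-inactivating HIV-1 transfer vector. An RSV promoter fused to a truncated 5' LTR drives genomic RNA production in packaging cells. It is followed by the Ψ packaging signal with a gag fragment, the Rev response element for Rev-dependent nuclear export, a cPPT/CTS element, and a ΔU3 3' LTR that disables LTR promoter activity after integration, with an SV40 poly(A) signal downstream. Within this frame, a human U6 RNA polymerase III promoter expresses the short hairpin. A separate human PGK promoter drives puromycin N-acetyltransferase, so transduced mammalian cells can be selected with puromycin.

Although the backbone name includes "Tet", the annotated feature table for the 7,084 nt sequence shows no Tet repressor, Tet operator or IRES. It resembles a constitutive pLKO.1-puro arrangement, so doxycycline inducibility cannot be confirmed from the record. The cloning sites used for the hairpin are listed as unknown. The stated purpose is shRNA-mediated knockdown, deposited in connection with work on endogenous retroviruses and transcriptional condensates. The "_1" suffix suggests it is one of several hairpins against this target.
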