Addgene plasmid #185018: pLKO.1-Tet-Puro-shMMETn_1
Purpose: shRNA mediated knockdown
Depositing lab: Denes Hnisz. Depositing organization: Max Planck Institute for Molecular Genetics. Publication: Hijacking of transcriptional condensates by endogenous retroviruses. Asimi V, Sampath Kumar A, Niskanen H, Riemenschneider C, Hetzel S, Naderi J, Fasching N, Popitsch N, Du M, Kretzmer H, Smith ZD, Weigert R, Walther M, Mamde S, Meierhofer D, Wittler L, Buschow R, Timmermann B, Cisse II, Ameres SL, Meissner A, Hnisz D. Nat Genet. 2022 Aug;54(8):1238-1247. doi: 10.1038/s41588-022-01132-w. Epub 2022 Jul 21. PubMed 35864192.
Backbone
  Vector backbone: pLKO.1 Tet Puro
  Vector type: Lentiviral
Growth in bacteria
  Bacterial resistance: Ampicillin, 100 μg/mL
  Growth temperature: 37°C
  Growth strain: NEB Stable
  Copy number: High Copy
Gene/Insert
  Gene/Insert name: ERV_MMETn
  gRNA/shRNA sequence: TACAGATGGTTAGTGTTAAAT
  Species: M. musculus (mouse)
  Cloning method: Restriction Enzyme; 5′ cloning site Unknown (unknown if destroyed); 3′ cloning site Unknown (unknown if destroyed)
Terms and licenses: Academic/Nonprofit Terms; Industry Terms: Not Available to Industry
How to cite: pLKO.1-Tet-Puro-shMMETn_1 was a gift from Denes Hnisz (Addgene plasmid # 185018 ; http://n2t.net/addgene:185018 ; RRID:Addgene_185018)
